>Addgene plasmid #22803 | pLPC MYC mTel2 | addgene partial sequence | sequence record 28721 | 22803 with CMV-F
GCTCTCTGGCTAACTAGAGAACCCACTGCTTACTGGCTTATCGAAATTAATACGACTCACTATAGGGAGA
CCCAAGCTTGGTACCGAGCTCGGATCAGCCACCATGGAACAAAAGTTGATTTCTGAAGAAGATTTGTTAA
GAAAGAGAGGATCTGACCCAGCCCTGTCTGCTGTCCGGCTCACCGTCCAGGAAGCCATTCACATCCTTTC
ATCCTCAGAGGATGCTGGCCATATCCTTTCTACCCTGGGGACTCTGAAACGATACCTCGGTGGAACCGAG
GATCCAGTTCTTCCTGAGGAGAAGGAGGAGTTTGCCACTGTCCACTTCTCAGCCGTCCTTAGATGTCTGG
TCAGCAAGCTGAGCCCAGGTTGGCTGGAGCTGTCCCCCGGTGGCCAGCTGGAGCGGCTTTGGGAGAGCTT
CTTCCTGGATGGCCCTCCAGACCAAGCCTTCCTGGTGCTGATGGAAGCCATTGAGAGCACTGCTGGCCCT
AGCTTCCGTCTGATGAAGATGGCTCAGCTGCTGGACACATTTTTGAGAACACGGGCAAAGGGCCTGCTCT
AATGGAGGAGCAGTGTCGGCCACAGACAAAGCCCAGCTTTCCCCTGTTCCAGGAGACGCTGCTCAGCAAG
GTTGTGGGCTTACCTGATCTCCCTGGGCAACTGTCTCCAGCGGGACAACCTGACCCAGTTCTTCCCCCAG
AACTACTTNCCTCTGCTTGGCC
