[The description below was written by a language model from this plasmid's Addgene catalogue record.]
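Description:
pLPC MYC mTel2 is a retroviral mammalian expression plasmid built on the pLPC-N MYC backbone (about 5.6 kb without insert) and carrying the mouse Telo2 gene, also known as Tel2, CLK2 or Telomere Maintenance 2. The roughly 2.5 kb coding insert was placed between the BamHI and XhoI sites of the backbone, both of which were destroyed during cloning. This positions it in frame behind a MYC epitope tag supplied by the vector, so the encoded protein is N-terminally MYC-tagged mouse Tel2. In bacteria the plasmid is maintained at high copy under ampicillin selection. In mammalian cells, puromycin resistance allows selection of transduced or transfected populations. No feature table accompanies the record, and it does not explicitly name the promoter driving the insert, the origin of replication or the individual retroviral elements (LTRs, packaging signal). As a retroviral vector, it would be expected to be packaged into viral particles in a suitable packaging line and then integrated into target cell genomes for stable expression.

The construct provides a way to express epitope-tagged mouse Tel2 stably in mammalian cells, where the MYC tag permits detection or immunoprecipitation with standard anti-MYC antibodies without needing a Tel2-specific reagent. The associated publication concerns the role of Tel2 in regulating the stability of PI3K-related protein kinases. This suggests uses such as complementation of Tel2-deficient cells and analysis of Tel2 interactions with those kinases, although the record does not specify the particular experiments in which this plasmid was used.
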