Addgene plasmid #22803: pLPC MYC mTel2
Depositing lab: Titia de Lange. Depositing organization: Rockefeller University. Publication: Tel2 regulates the stability of PI3K-related protein kinases. Takai H, Wang RC, Takai KK, Yang H, de Lange T. Cell. 2007 Dec 28. 131(7):1248-59. 10.1016/j.cell.2007.10.052 PubMed 18160036.
Backbone
  Vector backbone: pLPC-N MYC
  Backbone size w/o insert (bp): 5600
  Vector type: Mammalian Expression, Retroviral
  Selectable markers: Puromycin
Growth in bacteria
  Bacterial resistance: Ampicillin, 100 μg/mL
  Growth temperature: 37°C
  Growth strain: DH5alpha
  Copy number: High Copy
Gene/Insert
  Gene/Insert name: Telomere Maintenance 2 (alt names: Tel2; Telo2; CLK2)
  Species: M. musculus (mouse)
  Insert size (bp): 2520
  GenBank ID: NM_001163661
  Entrez Gene: Telo2 (a.k.a. 1200003M09Rik, AI415602, Tel2, mKIAA0683)
  Tag / fusion protein: MYC (N terminal on backbone)
  Cloning method: Restriction Enzyme; 5′ cloning site BamHI (destroyed during cloning); 3′ cloning site XhoI (destroyed during cloning)
  Sequencing primers: 5′ TAGGCGTGTACGGTGGGA; 3′ CTTGCCAAACCTACAGGT
Terms and licenses: Academic/Nonprofit Terms; Industry Terms: Not Available to Industry
How to cite: pLPC MYC mTel2 was a gift from Titia de Lange (Addgene plasmid # 22803 ; http://n2t.net/addgene:22803 ; RRID:Addgene_22803)
